>Addgene plasmid #101736 | CMV-2xFLAG-Atoh1ER | addgene full sequence | sequence record 194367 | Addgene NGS Result
AACAAAAATTTAACGCGAATTAATTCTGTGGAATGTGTGTCAGTTAGGGTGTGGAAAGTCCCCAGGCTCC
CCAGCAGGCAGAAGTATGCAAAGCATGCATCTCAATTAGTCAGCAACCAGGTGTGGAAAGTCCCCAGGCT
CCCCAGCAGGCAGAAGTATGCAAAGCATGCATCTCAATTAGTCAGCAACCATAGTCCCGCCCCTAACTCC
GCCCATCCCGCCCCTAACTCCGCCCAGTTCCGCCCATTCTCCGCCCCATGGCTGACTAATTTTTTTTATT
TATGCAGAGGCCGAGGCCGCCTCTGCCTCTGAGCTATTCCAGAAGTAGTGAGGAGGCTTTTTTGGAGGCC
TAGGCTTTTGCAAAAAGCTCCCGGGAGCTTGTATATCCATTTTCGGATCTGATCAAGAGACAGGATGAGG
ATCGTTTCGCATGATTGAACAAGATGGATTGCACGCAGGTTCTCCGGCCGCTTGGGTGGAGAGGCTATTC
GGCTATGACTGGGCACAACAGACAATCGGCTGCTCTGATGCCGCCGTGTTCCGGCTGTCAGCGCAGGGGC
GCCCGGTTCTTTTTGTCAAGACCGACCTGTCCGGTGCCCTGAATGAACTGCAGGACGAGGCAGCGCGGCT
ATCGTGGCTGGCCACGACGGGCGTTCCTTGCGCAGCTGTGCTCGACGTTGTCACTGAAGCGGGAAGGGAC
TGGCTGCTATTGGGCGAAGTGCCGGGGCAGGATCTCCTGTCATCTCACCTTGCTCCTGCCGAGAAAGTAT
CCATCATGGCTGATGCAATGCGGCGGCTGCATACGCTTGATCCGGCTACCTGCCCATTCGACCACCAAGC
GAAACATCGCATCGAGCGAGCACGTACTCGGATGGAAGCCGGTCTTGTCGATCAGGATGATCTGGACGAA
GAGCATCAGGGGCTCGCGCCAGCCGAACTGTTCGCCAGGCTCAAGGCGCGCATGCCCGACGGCGAGGATC
TCGTCGTGACCCATGGCGATGCCTGCTTGCCGAATATCATGGTGGAAAATGGCCGCTTTTCTGGATTCAT
CGACTGTGGCCGGCTGGGTGTGGCGGACCGCTATCAGGACATAGCGTTGGCTACCCGTGATATTGCTGAA
GAGCTTGGCGGCGAATGGGCTGACCGCTTCCTCGTGCTTTACGGTATCGCCGCTCCCGATTCGCAGCGCA
TCGCCTTCTATCGCCTTCTTGACGAGTTCTTCTGAGCGGGACTCTGGGGTTCGAAATGACCGACCAAGCG
ACGCCCAACCTGCCATCACGAGATTTCGATTCCACCGCCGCCTTCTATGAAAGGTTGGGCTTCGGAATCG
TTTTCCGGGACGCCGGCTGGATGATCCTCCAGCGCGGGGATCTCATGCTGGAGTTCTTCGCCCACCCCAA
CTTGTTTATTGCAGCTTATAATGGTTACAAATAAAGCAATAGCATCACAAATTTCACAAATAAAGCATTT
TTTTCACTGCATTCTAGTTGTGGTTTGTCCAAACTCATCAATGTATCTTATCATGTCTGTATACCGTCGA
CCTCTAGCTAGAGCTTGGCGTAATCATGGTCATAGCTGTTTCCTGTGTGAAATTGTTATCCGCTCACAAT
TCCACACAACATACGAGCCGGAAGCATAAAGTGTAAAGCCTGGGGTGCCTAATGAGTGAGCTAACTCACA
TTAATTGCGTTGCGCTCACTGCCCGCTTTCCAGTCGGGAAACCTGTCGTGCCAGCTGCATTAATGAATCG
GCCAACGCGCGGGGAGAGGCGGTTTGCGTATTGGGCGCTCTTCCGCTTCCTCGCTCACTGACTCGCTGCG
CTCGGTCGTTCGGCTGCGGCGAGCGGTATCAGCTCACTCAAAGGCGGTAATACGGTTATCCACAGAATCA
GGGGATAACGCAGGAAAGAACATGTGAGCAAAAGGCCAGCAAAAGGCCAGGAACCGTAAAAAGGCCGCGT
TGCTGGCGTTTTTCCATAGGCTCCGCCCCCCTGACGAGCATCACAAAAATCGACGCTCAAGTCAGAGGTG
GCGAAACCCGACAGGACTATAAAGATACCAGGCGTTTCCCCCTGGAAGCTCCCTCGTGCGCTCTCCTGTT
CCGACCCTGCCGCTTACCGGATACCTGTCCGCCTTTCTCCCTTCGGGAAGCGTGGCGCTTTCTCATAGCT
CACGCTGTAGGTATCTCAGTTCGGTGTAGGTCGTTCGCTCCAAGCTGGGCTGTGTGCACGAACCCCCCGT
TCAGCCCGACCGCTGCGCCTTATCCGGTAACTATCGTCTTGAGTCCAACCCGGTAAGACACGACTTATCG
CCACTGGCAGCAGCCACTGGTAACAGGATTAGCAGAGCGAGGTATGTAGGCGGTGCTACAGAGTTCTTGA
AGTGGTGGCCTAACTACGGCTACACTAGAAGAACAGTATTTGGTATCTGCGCTCTGCTGAAGCCAGTTAC
CTTCGGAAAAAGAGTTGGTAGCTCTTGATCCGGCAAACAAACCACCGCTGGTAGCGGTGGTTTTTTTGTT
TGCAAGCAGCAGATTACGCGCAGAAAAAAAGGATCTCAAGAAGATCCTTTGATCTTTTCTACGGGGTCTG
ACGCTCAGTGGAACGAAAACTCACGTTAAGGGATTTTGGTCATGAGATTATCAAAAAGGATCTTCACCTA
GATCCTTTTAAATTAAAAATGAAGTTTTAAATCAATCTAAAGTATATATGAGTAAACTTGGTCTGACAGT
TACCAATGCTTAATCAGTGAGGCACCTATCTCAGCGATCTGTCTATTTCGTTCATCCATAGTTGCCTGAC
TCCCCGTCGTGTAGATAACTACGATACGGGAGGGCTTACCATCTGGCCCCAGTGCTGCAATGATACCGCG
AGACCCACGCTCACCGGCTCCAGATTTATCAGCAATAAACCAGCCAGCCGGAAGGGCCGAGCGCAGAAGT
GGTCCTGCAACTTTATCCGCCTCCATCCAGTCTATTAATTGTTGCCGGGAAGCTAGAGTAAGTAGTTCGC
CAGTTAATAGTTTGCGCAACGTTGTTGCCATTGCTACAGGCATCGTGGTGTCACGCTCGTCGTTTGGTAT
GGCTTCATTCAGCTCCGGTTCCCAACGATCAAGGCGAGTTACATGATCCCCCATGTTGTGCAAAAAAGCG
GTTAGCTCCTTCGGTCCTCCGATCGTTGTCAGAAGTAAGTTGGCCGCAGTGTTATCACTCATGGTTATGG
CAGCACTGCATAATTCTCTTACTGTCATGCCATCCGTAAGATGCTTTTCTGTGACTGGTGAGTACTCAAC
CAAGTCATTCTGAGAATAGTGTATGCGGCGACCGAGTTGCTCTTGCCCGGCGTCAATACGGGATAATACC
GCGCCACATAGCAGAACTTTAAAAGTGCTCATCATTGGAAAACGTTCTTCGGGGCGAAAACTCTCAAGGA
TCTTACCGCTGTTGAGATCCAGTTCGATGTAACCCACTCGTGCACCCAACTGATCTTCAGCATCTTTTAC
TTTCACCAGCGTTTCTGGGTGAGCAAAAACAGGAAGGCAAAATGCCGCAAAAAAGGGAATAAGGGCGACA
CGGAAATGTTGAATACTCATACTCTTCCTTTTTCAATATTATTGAAGCATTTATCAGGGTTATTGTCTCA
TGAGCGGATACATATTTGAATGTATTTAGAAAAATAAACAAATAGGGGTTCCGCGCACATTTCCCCGAAA
AGTGCCACCTGACGTCGACGGATCGGGAGATCTCCCGATCCCCTATGGTGCACTCTCAGTACAATCTGCT
CTGATGCCGCATAGTTAAGCCAGTATCTGCTCCCTGCTTGTGTGTTGGAGGTCGCTGAGTAGTGCGCGAG
CAAAATTTAAGCTACAACAAGGCAAGGCTTGACCGACAATTGCATGAAGAATCTGCTTAGGGTTAGGCGT
TTTGCGCTGCTTCGCGATGTACGGGCCAGATATACGCGTTGACATTGATTATTGACTAGTTATTAATAGT
AATCAATTACGGGGTCATTAGTTCATAGCCCATATATGGAGTTCCGCGTTACATAACTTACGGTAAATGG
CCCGCCTGGCTGACCGCCCAACGACCCCCGCCCATTGACGTCAATAATGACGTATGTTCCCATAGTAACG
CCAATAGGGACTTTCCATTGACGTCAATGGGTGGAGTATTTACGGTAAACTGCCCACTTGGCAGTACATC
AAGTGTATCATATGCCAAGTACGCCCCCTATTGACGTCAATGACGGTAAATGGCCCGCCTGGCATTATGC
CCAGTACATGACCTTATGGGACTTTCCTACTTGGCAGTACATCTACGTATTAGTCATCGCTATTACCATG
GTGATGCGGTTTTGGCAGTACATCAATGGGCGTGGATAGCGGTTTGACTCACGGGGATTTCCAAGTCTCC
ACCCCATTGACGTCAATGGGAGTTTGTTTTGGCACCAAAATCAACGGGACTTTCCAAAATGTCGTAACAA
CTCCGCCCCATTGACGCAAATGGGCGGTAGGCGTGTACGGTGGGAGGTCTATATAAGCAGAGCTCTCTGG
CTAACTAGAGAACCCACTGCTTACTGGCTTATCGAAATTAATACGACTCACTATAGGGAGACCCAAGCTG
GCTAGCGTTTAAACTTAAGCTTGGTACCGAGCTCGGATCCACTAGTCCAGTGTGGTGGAATTCGCCACCA
TGGACTACAAAGACGATGATGATAAAGATTACAAAGATGACGATGACAAGGGGTCCCGCCTGCTGCATGC
AGAAGAGTGGGCTGAGGTAAAAGAGTTGGGGGACCACCATCGCCATCCCCAGCCGCACCACGTCCCGCCG
CTGACGCCACAGCCACCTGCTACCCTGCAGGCGAGAGACCTTCCCGTCTACCCGGCAGAACTGTCCCTCC
TGGATAGCACCGACCCACGCGCCTGGCTGACTCCCACTTTGCAGGGCCTCTGCACGGCACGCGCCGCCCA
GTATCTGCTGCATTCTCCCGAGCTGGGTGCCTCCGAGGCCGCGGCGCCCCGGGACGAGGCTGACAGCCAG
GGTGAGCTGGTAAGGAGAAGCGGCTGTGGCGGCCTCAGCAAGAGCCCCGGGCCCGTCAAAGTACGGGAAC
AGCTGTGCAAGCTGAAGGGTGGGGTTGTAGTGGACGAGCTTGGCTGCAGCCGCCAGCGAGCCCCTTCCAG
CAAACAGGTGAATGGGGTACAGAAGCAAAGGAGGCTGGCAGCAAACGCAAGGGAACGGCGCAGGATGCAC
GGGCTGAACCACGCCTTCGACCAGCTGCGCAACGTTATCCCGTCCTTCAACAACGACAAGAAGCTGTCCA
AATATGAGACCCTACAGATGGCCCAGATCTACATCAACGCTCTGTCGGAGTTGCTGCAGACTCCCAATGT
CGGAGAGCAACCGCCGCCGCCCACAGCTTCCTGCAAAAATGACCACCATCACCTTCGCACCGCCTCCTCC
TATGAAGGAGGTGCGGGCGCCTCTGCGGTAGCTGGGGCTCAGCCAGCCCCGGGAGGGGGCCCGAGACCTA
CCCCGCCCGGGCCTTGCCGGACTCGCTTCTCAGGCCCAGCTTCCTCTGGGGGTTACTCGGTGCAGCTGGA
CGCTTTGCACTTCCCAGCCTTCGAGGACAGGGCCCTAACAGCGATGATGGCACAGAAGGACCTGTCGCCT
TCGCTGCCCGGGGGCATCCTGCAGCCTGTACAGGAGGACAACAGCAAAACATCTCCCAGATCCCACAGAA
GTGACGGAGAGTTTTCCCCCCACTCTCATTACAGTGACTCTGATGAGGCCAGTCTCGAGCCATCTGCTGG
AGACATGAGGGCTGCCAACCTTTGGCCAAGCCCTCTTGTGATTAAGCACACTAAGAAGAATAGCCCTGCC
TTGTCCTTGACAGCTGACCAGATGGTCAGTGCCTTGTTGGATGCTGAACCGCCCATGATCTATTCTGAAT
ATGATCCTTCTAGACCCTTCAGTGAAGCCTCAATGATGGGCTTATTGACCAACCTAGCAGATAGGGAGCT
GGTTCATATGATCAACTGGGCAAAGAGAGTGCCAGGCTTTGGGGACTTGAATCTCCATGATCAGGTCCAC
CTTCTCGAGTGTGCCTGGCTGGAGATTCTGATGATTGGTCTCGTCTGGCGCTCCATGGAACACCCGGGGA
AGCTCCTGTTTGCTCCTAACTTGCTCCTGGACAGGAATCAAGGTAAATGTGTGGAAGGCATGGTGGAGAT
CTTTGACATGTTGCTTGCTACGTCAAGTCGGTTCCGCATGATGAACCTGCAGGGTGAAGAGTTTGTGTGC
CTCAAATCCATCATTTTGCTTAATTCCGGAGTGTACACGTTTCTGTCCAGCACCTTGAAGTCTCTGGAAG
AGAAGGACCACATCCACCGTGTCCTGGACAAGATCACAGACACTTTGATCCACCTGATGGCCAAAGCTGG
CCTGACTCTGCAGCAGCAGCATCGCCGCCTAGCTCAGCTCCTTCTCATTCTTTCCCATATCCGGCATATG
AGTAACAAACGCATGGAGCATCTCTACAACATGAAATGCAAGAACGTGGTACCCCTCTATGACCTGCTCC
TGGAGATGTTGGATGCCCACCGCCTTCATGCCCCAGCCAGTCGCATGGGAGTGCCCCCAGAGGAGCCCAG
CCAGACCCAGCTGGCCACCACCAGCTCCACTTCAGCACATTCCTTACAAACCTACTACATACCCCCGGAA
GCAGAGGGCTTCCCCAACACGATCTGAGCGGCCGCTCGAGTCTAGAGGGCCCGTTTAAACCCGCTGATCA
GCCTCGACTGTGCCTTCTAGTTGCCAGCCATCTGTTGTTTGCCCCTCCCCCGTGCCTTCCTTGACCCTGG
AAGGTGCCACTCCCACTGTCCTTTCCTAATAAAATGAGGAAATTGCATCGCATTGTCTGAGTAGGTGTCA
TTCTATTCTGGGGGGTGGGGTGGGGCAGGACAGCAAGGGGGAGGATTGGGAAGACAATAGCAGGCATGCT
GGGGATGCGGTGGGCTCTATGGCTTCTGAGGCGGAAAGAACCAGCTGGGGCTCTAGGGGGTATCCCC
[124 nt withheld, positions 7068-7191]
C
[91 nt withheld, positions 7193-7283]
A
[49 nt withheld, positions 7285-7333]
CCTTTGACGTTGGAGTCCACGTTCTTT
[37 nt withheld, positions 7361-7397]
ACCCTATCTCGGTCTATTCTTTTGATTTATAAGGGATTTTGCCGATTTCGGCCTATTGGTTAAAAAATGA
GCTGATTT
Features (pLannotate 1.2.2; 22 found; start..end, strand, type, name):
     35..364     +  promoter       SV40 promoter: SV40 enhancer and early promoter
    431..1222    +  CDS            neo: KKA2_KLEPN - Also known as kan, nptII. Experimental evidence at protein level: Swiss-Prot protein existence level 1. Resistance to kanamycin, neomycin, paromomycin, ribostamycin, butirosin and gentamicin B. From Klebsiella pneumoniae.
   1246..1404    +  CDS            ble (fragment): BLE_KLEPN - Experimental evidence at protein level: Swiss-Prot protein existence level 1. Binding protein with a strong affinity to the bleomycin family of antibiotics. Binds to CL990; an antimitotic-antibiotic compound. From Klebsiella pneumoniae.
   1399..1520    +  polyA_signal   SV40 poly(A) signal: SV40 polyadenylation signal
   1593..1609    -  protein_bind   lac operator: The lac repressor binds to the lac operator to inhibit transcription in E. coli. This inhibition can be relieved by adding lactose or isopropyl-β-D-thiogalactopyranoside (IPTG). lac repressor encoded by lacI
   1617..1647    -  promoter       lac promoter: promoter for the E. coli lac operon
   1662..1683    -  protein_bind   CAP binding site: CAP binding activates transcription in the presence of cAMP. E. coli catabolite activator protein
   1696..1788    -  CDS            lacI (fragment): lac repressor; lacI; The lac repressor binds to the lac operator to inhibit transcription in E. coli. This inhibition can be relieved by adding lactose or isopropyl-β-D-thiogalactopyranoside (IPTG).
   1971..2559    -  rep_origin     ori: high-copy-number ColE1/pMB1/pBR322/pUC origin of replication
   2730..3590    -  CDS            AmpR: β-lactamase; bla; confers resistance to ampicillin, carbenicillin, and related antibiotics
   3591..3695    -  promoter       AmpR promoter: bla
   3754..3806    -  misc_feature   bom (fragment): basis of mobility region from pBR322
   3961..4340    +  enhancer       CMV enhancer: human cytomegalovirus immediate early enhancer
   4341..4544    +  promoter       CMV promoter: human cytomegalovirus (CMV) immediate early promoter
   4540..4573    +  LTR            5' LTR (truncated) (fragment): truncated 5' long terminal repeat (LTR) from HIV-1
   4589..4607    +  promoter       T7 promoter: promoter for bacteriophage T7 RNA polymerase
   4720..4740    +  CDS            3xFLAG (fragment): three tandem FLAG® epitope tags, followed by an enterokinase cleavage site
   4744..5793    +  CDS            Atoh1: ATOH1_MOUSE - Also known as Ath1. Experimental evidence at protein level: Swiss-Prot protein existence level 1. Transcriptional regulator. Activates E box-dependent transcription in collaboration with TCF3/E47, but the activity is completely antagonized by the negative regulator of neurogenesis HES1. Plays a role in the differentiation of subsets of neural cells by activating E box-dependent transcription. From Mus musculus (Mouse).
   5728..6744    +  CDS            ESR1 (fragment): ESR1_BOVIN - Also known as ESR, NR3A1. Experimental evidence at protein level: Swiss-Prot protein existence level 1. Nuclear hormone receptor. The steroid hormones and their receptors are involved in the regulation of eukaryotic gene expression and affect cellular proliferation and differentiation in target tissues. Ligand-dependent nuclear transactivation involves either direct homodimer binding to a palindromic estrogen response element (ERE) sequence or association with other DNA-binding transcription factors, such as AP-1/c-Jun, c-Fos, ATF-2, Sp1 and Sp3, to mediate ERE- independent signal
   6798..7022    +  polyA_signal   bGH poly(A) signal: bovine growth hormone polyadenylation signal
   7026..7047    +  promoter       SV40 promoter (fragment): SV40 enhancer and early promoter
   7068..21      +  rep_origin     f1 ori (across the origin) (sequence partly withheld): f1 bacteriophage origin of replication; arrow indicates direction of (+) strand synthesis
