[The description below was written by a language model from this plasmid's Addgene catalogue record and pLannotate feature annotations shown in this document.]
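Description:
CMV-2xFLAG-Atoh1ER is a mammalian expression plasmid built on the pcDNA3.1 backbone (about 7.5 kb in the sequenced record) that produces mouse Atoh1 (also known as Math1) fused to an estrogen receptor (ER) domain. It is propagated in E. coli through a high-copy ColE1/pUC-type origin and selected with ampicillin via the β-lactamase gene. An f1 origin is also present. For selection in mammalian cells, an SV40 early promoter drives a neomycin/kanamycin phosphotransferase gene terminated by an SV40 polyadenylation signal, which would allow G418 selection of stable transfectants. Small annotated fragments of ble, lacI, lac promoter/operator and an HIV-1 LTR appear to be backbone remnants or short sequence matches rather than functional parts.

The expression cassette uses the human CMV immediate-early enhancer and promoter, followed by a T7 promoter, to drive an open reading frame consisting of an N-terminal 2x FLAG epitope (detected by the annotation tool as a partial 3xFLAG match), the Atoh1 coding sequence, and a C-terminal ER fragment, ending at the bovine growth hormone polyadenylation signal. The tool's best match for the ER portion is a bovine ESR1 entry, but the record does not state the species of origin or whether the domain carries tamoxifen-selective mutations. ER fusions of this type generally hold a transcription factor inactive until ligand is added, so the activity of this bHLH factor, which activates E box-dependent transcription in neural differentiation, can be switched on at a chosen time. This fits the associated publication's stated aim of conditional Atoh1 expression. The FLAG tag permits detection or immunoprecipitation of the fusion protein.
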