Addgene plasmid #101736: CMV-2xFLAG-Atoh1ER
Purpose: Expresses mouse Atoh1 fused to ER
Depositing lab: Albert Edge. Publication: An independent construct for conditional expression of atonal homolog-1. Parker MA, Cheng YF, Kinouchi H, Bieber R, Edge AS. Hum Gene Ther Methods. 2014 Feb;25(1):1-13. doi: 10.1089/hgtb.2013.014. Epub 2013 Oct 29. PubMed 24066662.
Backbone
  Vector backbone: pcDNA3.1
  Vector type: Mammalian Expression
Growth in bacteria
  Bacterial resistance: Ampicillin, 100 μg/mL
  Growth temperature: 37°C
  Growth strain: DH5alpha
  Copy number: Unknown
Gene/Insert
  Gene/Insert name: Atoh1
  Species: M. musculus (mouse)
  Entrez Gene: Atoh1 (a.k.a. Hath1, MATH-1, Math1, bHLHa14)
  Tag / fusion protein: 2x FLAG (N terminal on insert); ER (C terminal on insert)
Terms and licenses: Academic/Nonprofit Terms; Industry Terms: Not Available to Industry
How to cite: CMV-2xFLAG-Atoh1ER was a gift from Albert Edge (Addgene plasmid # 101736 ; http://n2t.net/addgene:101736 ; RRID:Addgene_101736)
